>Addgene plasmid #78984 | PP363 | depositor full sequence | sequence record 147729 | PP363 sequence 7903 bps
CCTTCGTTTGTGCGGATCCCCCACACACCATAGCTTCAAAATGTTTCTACTCCTTTTTTACTCTTCCAGA
TTTTCTCGGACTCCGCGCATCGCCGTACCACTTCAAAACACCCAAGCACAGCATACTAAATTTTCCCTCT
TTCTTCCTCTAGGGTGTCGTTAATTACCCGTACTAAAGGTTTGGAAAAGAAAAAAGAGACCGCCTCGTTT
CTTTTTCTTCGTCGAAAAAGGCAATAAAAATTTTTATCACGTTTCTTTTTCTTGAAATTTTTTTTTTTAG
TTTTTTTCTCTTTCAGTGACCTCCATTGATATTTAAGTTAATAAACGGTCTTCAATTTCTCAAGTTTCAG
TTTCATTTTTCTTGTTCTATTACAACTTTTTTTACTTCTTGTTCATTAGAAAGAAAGCATAGCAATCTAA
TCTAAGGGGCGGTGTTGACAATTAATCATCGGCATAGTATATCGGCATAGTATAATACGACAAGGTGAGG
AACTAAACCATGGCCAAGTTGACCAGTGCCGTTCCGGTGCTCACCGCGCGCGACGTCGCCGGAGCGGTCG
AGTTCTGGACCGACCGGCTCGGGTTCTCCCGGGACTTCGTGGAGGACGACTTCGCCGGTGTGGTCCGGGA
CGACGTGACCCTGTTCATCAGCGCGGTCCAGGACCAGGTGGTGCCGGACAACACCCTGGCCTGGGTGTGG
GTGCGCGGCCTGGACGAGCTGTACGCCGAGTGGTCGGAGGTCGTGTCCACGAACTTCCGGGACGCCTCCG
GGCCGGCCATGACCGAGATCGGCGAGCAGCCGTGGGGGCGGGAGTTCGCCCTGCGCGACCCGGCCGGCAA
CTGCGTGCACTTCGTGGCCGAGGAGCAGGACTGACACGTCCGACGGCGGCCCACGGGTCCCAGGCCTCGG
AGATCCGTCCCCCTTTTCCTTTGTCGATATCATGTAATTAGTTATGTCACGCTTACATTCACGCCCTCCC
CCCACATCCGCTCTAACCGAAAAGGAAGGAGTTAGACAACCTGAAGTCTAGGTCCCTATTTATTTTTTTA
TAGTTATGTTAGTATTAAGAACGTTATTTATATTTCAAATTTTTCTTTTTTTTCTGTACAGACGCGTGTA
CGCATGTAACATTATACTGAAAACCTTGCTTGAGAAGGTTTTGGGACGCTCGAAGGCTTTAATTTGCAAG
CTGGAGACCAAGATCTAACATCCAAAGACGAAAGGTTGAATGAAACCTTTTTGCCATCCGACATCCACAG
GTCCATTCTCACACATAAGTGCCAAACGCAACAGGAGGGGATACACTAGCAGCAGACCGTTGCAAACGCA
GGACCTCCACTCCTCTTCTCCTCAACACCCACTTTTGCCATCGAAAAACCAGCCCAGTTATTGGGCTTGA
TTGGAGCTCGCTCATTCCAATTCCTTCTATTAGGCTACTAACACCATGACTTTATTAGCCTGTCTATCCT
GGCCCCCCTGGCGAGGTTCATGTTTGTTTATTTCCGAATGCAACAAGCTCCGCATTACACCCGAACATCA
CTCCAGATGAGGGCTTTCTGAGTGTGGGGTCAAATAGTTTCATGTTCCCCAAATGGCCCAAAACTGACAG
TTTAAACGCTGTCTTGGAACCTAATATGACAAAAGCGTGATCTCATCCAAGATGAACTAAGTTTGGTTCG
TTGAAATGCTAACGGCCAGTTGGTCAAAAAGAAACTTCCAAAAGTCGGCATACCGTTTGTCTTGTTTGGT
ATTGATTGACGAATGCTCAAAAATAATCTCATTAATGCTTAGCGCAGTCTCTCTATCGCTTCTGAACCCC
GGTGCACCTGTGCCGAAACGCAAATGGGGAAACACCCGCTTTTTGGATGATTATGCATTGTCTCCACATT
GTATGCTTCCAAGATTCTGGTGGGAATACTGCTGATAGCCTAACGTTCATGATCAAAATTTAACTGTTCT
AACCCCTACTTGACAGCAATATATAAACAGAAGGAAGCTGCCCTGTCTTAAACCTTTTTTTTTATCATCA
TTATTAGCTTACTTTCATAATTGCGACTGGTTCCAATTGACAAGCTTTTGATTTTAACGACTTTTAACGA
CAACTTGAGAAGATCAAAAAACAACTAATTATTCGAAACGATGAGATTTCCTTCAATTTTTACTGCTGTT
TTATTCGCAGCATCCTCCGCATTAGCTGCTCCAGTCAACACTACAACAGAAGATGAAACGGCACAAATTC
CGGCTGAAGCTGTCATCGGTTACTCAGATTTAGAAGGGGATTTCGATGTTGCTGTTTTGCCATTTTCCAA
CAGCACAAATAACGGGTTATTGTTTATAAATACTACTATTGCCAGCATTGCTGCTAAAGAAGAAGGGGTA
TCTCTCGAGAAGAGATGCGACTTGCCTCAAACTCATTCACTGGGTTCTCGTAGGACATTGATGCTTCTTG
CACAGATGAGAAGGATCTCATTATTTTCTTGTCTAAAAGACAGGCACGATTTCGGATTCCCACAAGAGGA
ATTTGGAAATCAATTTCAAAAAGCTGAAACAATTCCTGTTTTGCATGAGATGATACAGCAAATATTTAAC
TTGTTTTCAACCAAAGATTCCTCAGCAGCCTGGGACGAAACCCTTTTGGACAAATTTTACACTGAACTAT
ATCAACAGCTTAACGATTTGGAGGCTTGCGTAATTCAAGGAGTGGGTGTTACTGAAACCCCCCTAATGAA
TGAAGACTCTATACTGGCCGTCAGAAAATACTTTCAAAGAATTACTTTGTACTTGAAAGAAAAAAAGTAT
TCACCTTGCGCCTGGGAGGTCGTTAGAGCCGAAATTATGAGAAGTTTTTCTTTGAGTACAAACCTGCAGG
AGTCATTGCGATCAAAAGAATGAACCGGTCTTGCTAGATTCTAATCAAGAGGATGTCAGAATGCCATTTG
CCTGAGAGATGCAGGCTTCATTTTTGATACTTTTTTATTTGTAACCTATATAGTATAGGATTTTTTTTGT
CATTTTGTTTCTTCTCGTACGAGCTTGCTCCTGATCAGCCTATCTCGCAGCTGATGAATATCTTGTGGTA
GGGGTTTGGGAAAATCATTCGAGTTTGATGTTTTTCTTGGTATTTCCCACTCCTCTTCAGAGTACAGAAG
ATTAAGTGAGACATGTGAGCAAAAGGCCAGCAAAAGGCCAGGAACCGTAAAAAGGCCGCGTTGCTGGCGT
TTTTCCATAGGCTCCGCCCCCCTGACGAGCATCACAAAAATCGACGCTCAAGTCAGAGGTGGCGAAACCC
GACAGGACTATAAAGATACCAGGCGTTTCCCCCTGGAAGCTCCCTCGTGCGCTCTCCTGTTCCGACCCTG
CCGCTTACCGGATACCTGTCCGCCTTTCTCCCTTCGGGAAGCGTGGCGCTTTCTCAATGCTCACGCTGTA
GGTATCTCAGTTCGGTGTAGGTCGTTCGCTCCAAGCTGGGCTGTGTGCACGAACCCCCCGTTCAGCCCGA
CCGCTGCGCCTTATCCGGTAACTATCGTCTTGAGTCCAACCCGGTAAGACACGACTTATCGCCACTGGCA
GCAGCCACTGGTAACAGGATTAGCAGAGCGAGGTATGTAGGCGGTGCTACAGAGTTCTTGAAGTGGTGGC
CTAACTACGGCTACACTAGAAGGACAGTATTTGGTATCTGCGCTCTGCTGAAGCCAGTTACCTTCGGAAA
AAGAGTTGGTAGCTCTTGATCCGGCAAACAAACCACCGCTGGTAGCGGTGGTTTTTTTGTTTGCAAGCAG
CAGATTACGCGCAGAAAAAAAGGATCTCAAGAAGATCCTTTGATCTTTTCTACGGGGTCTGACGCTCAGT
GGAACGAAAACTCACGTTAAGGGATTTTGGTCATGAGATCAGATCTGAGCTCGTTTGGCCGTGGCCGTGC
TCGTCCTCGTCGGCCGGCTTGTCGACGACGGCGGTCTCCGTCGTCAGGATCATCCGGGCCACAAGCTTGC
TGACAGAAGCCTCAAGAAAAAAAAAATTCTTCTTCGACTATGCTGGAGGCAGAGATGATCGAGCCGGTAG
TTAACTATATATAGCTAAATTGGTTCCATCACCTCGAGTCCACACACCATAGCTTCAAAATGTTTCTACT
CCTTTTTTACTCTTCCAGATTTTCTCGGACTCCGCGCATCGCCGTACCACTTCAAAACACCCAAGCACAG
CATACTAAATTTCCCCTCTTTCTTCCTCTAGGGTGTCGTTAATTACCCGTACTAAAGGTTTGGAAAAGAA
AAAAGAGACCGCCTCGTTTCTTTTTCTTCGTCGAAAAAGGCAATAAAAATTTTTATCACGTTTCTTTTTC
TTGAAAATTTTTTTTTTGATTTTTTTCTCTTTCGATGACCTCCCATTGATATTTAAGTTAATAAACGGTC
TTCAATTTCTCAAGTTTCAGTTTCATTTTTCTTGTTCTATTACAACTTTTTTTACTTCTTGCTCATTAGA
AAGAAAGCATAGCAATCTAATCTAAGGACTAGTAAAAATGCGCGGAGCTCCTAAGAAAAAGCGCAAAGTC
CGGCCGGCATCTAGACCCGGGGAGCGCCCCTTCCAGTGTCGCATTTGCATGCGGAACTTTTCGCGCCAGG
ACAGGCTTGACAGGCATACCCGTACTCATACCGGTGAAAAACCGTTTCAGTGTCGGATCTGTATGCGAAA
TTTCTCCCAGAAGGAGCACTTGGCGGGGCATCTACGTACGCACACCGGCGAGAAGCCATTCCAATGCCGA
ATATGCATGCGCAACTTCAGTCGCCGCGACAACCTGAACCGGCACCTAAAAACCCACCTGAGGAACATAT
GCGGCGGAGGCACACCTGCAGCTGCGTCGACTCTAGAGGATCCATCTGCTGGAGACATGAGAGCTGCCAA
CCTTTGGCCAAGCCCGCTCATGATCAAACGCTCTAAGAAGAACAGCCTGGCCTTGTCCCTGACGGCCGAC
CAGATGGTCAGTGCCTTGTTGGATGCTGAGCCCCCCATACTCTATTCCGAGTATGATCCTACCAGACCCT
TCAGTGAAGCTTCGATGATGGGCTTACTGACCAACCTGGCAGACAGGGAGCTGGTTCACATGATCAACTG
GGCGAAGAGGGTGCCAGGCTTTGTGGATTTGACCCTCCATGATCAGGTCCACCTTCTAGAATGTGCCTGG
CTAGAGATCCTGATGATTGGTCTCGTCTGGCGCTCCATGGAGCACCCAGTGAAGCTACTGTTTGCTCCTA
ACTTGCTCTTGGACAGGAACCAGGGAAAATGTGTAGAGGGCATGGTGGAGATCTTCGACATGCTGCTGGC
TACATCATCTCGGTTCCGCATGATGAATCTGCAGGGAGAGGAGTTTGTGTGCCTCAAATCTATTATTTTG
CTTAATTCTGGAGTGTACACATTTCTGTCCAGCACCCTGAAGTCTCTGGAAGAGAAGGACCATATCCACC
GAGTCCTGGACAAGATCACAGACACTTTGATCCACCTGATGGCCAAGGCAGGCCTGACCCTGCAGCAGCA
GCACCAGCGGCTGGCCCAGCTCCTCCTCATCCTCTCCCACATCAGGCACATGAGTAACAAAGGCATGGAG
CATCTGTACAGCATGAAGTGCAAGAACGTGGTGCCCCTCTATGACCTGCTGCTGGAGATGCTGGACGCCC
ACCGCCTACATGCGCCCACTAGCCGTGGAGGGGCATCCGTGGAGGAGACGGACCAAAGCCACTTGGCCAC
TGCGGGCTCTACTTCATCGCCTAGGGCCGACGCGCTGGACGATTTCGATCTCGACATGCTGGGTTCTGAT
GCCCTCGATGACTTTGACCTGGATATGTTGGGAAGCGACGCATTGGATGACTTTGATCTGGACATGCTCG
GCTCCGATGCTCTGGACGATTTCGATCTCGATATGTTAATTAACTACCCGTACGACGTTCCGGACTACGC
TTCTTGAGGTACCATCGGTAGACCGGTCTTGCTAGATTCTAATCAAGAGGATGTCAGAATGCCATTTGCC
TGAGAGATGCAGGCTTCATTTTTGATACTTTTTTATTTGTAACCTATATAGTATAGGATTTTTTTTGTCA
TTTTGTTTCTTCTCGTACGAGCTTGCTCCTGATCAGCCTATCTCGCAGCTGATGAATATCTTGTGGTAGG
GGTTTGGGAAAATCATTCGAGTTTGATGTTTTTCTTGGTATTTCCCACTCCTCTTCAGAGTACAGAAGAT
TAAGTGAGAGCTAGCATATCATATAGAAGTCATCGCGGCAGATCAATTCATCAATCGGAGTGAGGATATT
GCGAGTTTACCACCATCAATCGGAGTGAGGATCTCCAATTGGTGACGGTCCAGTCATCAATCGGAGTGAG
GATTCAGCTGCTTCTCGAGGCCGCACATCAATCGGAGTGAGGATGTACAGGGTGGGCTGTTCCACCATCA
ATCGGAGTGAGGATTTGCGTCAATGGGGCGGAGTTCATCAATCGGAGTGAGGATATCGAAGTCATCGAGA
GCACTCATCAATCGGAGTGAGGATATACTCCACCCATTGACGTCACATCAATCGGAGTGAGGATTGGAAC
CAGAAGGGTCTCTTCATCAATCGGAGTGAGGATACCCTATGGGCGCGCCGTCGCTGGCAATAATAGCGGG
CGGACGCATGTCATGAGATTATTGGAAACCACCAGAATCGAATATAAAAGGCGAACACCTTTCCCAATTT
TGGTTTCCCCTGACCCAAAGACTTTAAATTTAATTTATTTGTCCCTATTTCAATCAATTGAACAACTATC
AAAACACAGAATTCATGAGATTTCCTTCAATTTTTACTGCTGTTTTATTCGCAGCATCCTCCGCATTAGC
TGCTCCAGTCAACACTACAACAGAAGATGAAACGGCACAAATTCCGGCTGAAGCTGTCATCGGTTACTCA
GATTTAGAAGGGGATTTCGATGTTGCTGTTTTGCCATTTTCCAACAGCACAAATAACGGGTTATTGTTTA
TAAATACTACTATTGCCAGCATTGCTGCTAAAGAAGAAGGGGTATCTCTCGAGAAGAGATTCCCAACCAT
TCCCTTATCTAGACTTTTTGACAACGCTATGCTCCGCGCCCATCGTCTGCACCAGCTGGCCTTTGACACC
TACCAGGAGTTTGAAGAAGCCTATATCCCAAAGGAACAGAAGTATTCATTCCTGCAGAACCCCCAGACCT
CCCTCTGTTTCTCAGAGTCTATTCCGACACCCTCCAACAGGGAGGAAACACAACAGAAATCCAACCTAGA
GCTGCTCCGCATCTCCCTGCTGCTCATCCAGTCGTGGCTGGAGCCCGTGCAGTTCCTCAGGAGTGTCTTC
GCCAACAGCCTGGTGTACGGCGCCTCTGACAGCAACGTCTATGACCTCCTAAAGGACCTAGAGGAAGGCA
TCCAAACGCTGATGGGGAGGCTGGAAGATGGCAGCCCCCGGACTGGGCAGATCTTCAAGCAGACCTACAG
CAAGTTCGACACAAACTCACACAACGATGACGCACTACTCAAGAACTACGGGCTGCTCTACTGCTTCAGG
AAGGACATGGACAAGGTCGAGACATTCCTGCGCATCGTGCAGTGCCGCTCTGTGGAGGGCAGCTGTGGCT
TCTAGACCGGTCTTGCTAGATTCTAATCAAGAGGATGTCAGAATGCCATTTGCCTGAGAGATGCAGGCTT
CATTTTTGATACTTTTTTATTTGTAACCTATATAGTATAGGATTTTTTTTGTCATTTTGTTTCTTCTCGT
ACGAGCTTGCTCCTGATCAGCCTATCTCGCAGCTGATGAATATCTTGTGGTAGGGGTTTGGGAAAATCAT
TCGAGTTTGATGTTTTTCTTGGTATTTCCCACTCCTCTTCAGAGTACAGAAGATTAAGTGAGA
Features (pLannotate 1.2.2; 23 found; start..end, strand, type, name):
     15..426     +  promoter       TEF1 promoter: S. cerevisiae TEF1; promoter for EF-1α
    434..481     +  promoter       EM7 promoter: synthetic bacterial promoter&nbsp
    500..874     +  CDS            BleoR: antibiotic-binding protein; Sh ble from Streptoalloteichus hindustanus; confers resistance to bleomycin, phleomycin, and Zeocin™
    940..1187    +  terminator     CYC1 terminator: S. cerevisiae CYC1; transcription terminator for CYC1
   1202..2140    +  promoter       AOX1 promoter: Pichia pastoris AOX1; inducible promoter, regulated by methanol
   2141..2391    +  CDS            α-factor secretion signal (fragment): N-terminal secretion signal from S. cerevisiae alpha-factor; MFα1; Cleavage by the Kex2 protease occurs after the dibasic KR sequence.
   2396..2890    +  CDS            IFNA2 (fragment): IFNA2_HUMAN - Also known as IFNA2A, IFNA2B, IFNA2C. Experimental evidence at protein level: Swiss-Prot protein existence level 1. Produced by macrophages, IFN-alpha have antiviral activities. From Homo sapiens (Human).
   2915..3161    +  terminator     AOX1 terminator: Pichia pastoris AOX1; transcription terminator for AOX1
   3222..3810    -  rep_origin     ori: high-copy-number ColE1/pMB1/pBR322/pUC origin of replication
   3905..3991    -  CDS            groL1 (fragment): CH601_MYCA1 - Also known as groEL1 From Mycobacterium avium (strain 104).
   4100..4506    +  promoter       TEF1 promoter: S. cerevisiae TEF1; promoter for EF-1α
   4856..4873    -  misc_feature   MCS (fragment): pUC18/19 multiple cloning site
   4878..5760    +  CDS            ERT2 (fragment): mutated ligand-binding domain of the human estrogen receptor (Feil et al., 1997)
   5769..5918    +  CDS            VP64: tetrameric repeat of the minimal activation domain of herpes simplex virus VP16 (Beerli et al., 1998)
   5993..6239    +  terminator     AOX1 terminator: Pichia pastoris AOX1; transcription terminator for AOX1
   6246..6264    +  promoter       CUP1 promoter (fragment): S. cerevisiae CUP1; inducible metallothionein promoter, regulated by Cu2+
   6333..6358    +  CDS            CyPet (fragment): cyan fluorescent protein optimized for FRET with YPet (Nguyen and Daugherty, 2005)
   6453..6475    -  promoter       CMV promoter (fragment): human cytomegalovirus (CMV) immediate early promoter
   6535..6555    -  enhancer       CMV enhancer (fragment): human cytomegalovirus immediate early enhancer; contains an 18-bp deletion relative to the standard CMV enhancer
   6627..6789    +  promoter       GAP promoter (fragment): promoter for Pichia pastoris glyceraldehyde-3-phosphate dehydrogenase
   6805..7055    +  CDS            α-factor secretion signal (fragment): N-terminal secretion signal from S. cerevisiae alpha-factor; MFα1; Cleavage by the Kex2 protease occurs after the dibasic KR sequence.
   7060..7632    +  CDS            GH1 (fragment): SOMA_HUMAN - Experimental evidence at protein level: Swiss-Prot protein existence level 1. Plays an important role in growth control. Its major role in stimulating body growth is to stimulate the liver and other tissues to secrete IGF-1. It stimulates both the differentiation and proliferation of myoblasts. It also stimulates amino acid uptake and protein synthesis in muscle and other tissues. From Homo sapiens (Human).
   7657..7903    +  terminator     AOX1 terminator: Pichia pastoris AOX1; transcription terminator for AOX1
