[The description below was written by a language model from this plasmid's Addgene catalogue record and pLannotate feature annotations shown in this document.]
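Description:
PP363 is a 7.9 kb yeast expression plasmid built on the pPICZ A backbone, a vector family designed for Pichia pastoris. It is propagated in E. coli through a high-copy ColE1/pUC-type origin. A single Sh ble (BleoR) cassette provides Zeocin selection in both hosts: it is driven by tandem S. cerevisiae TEF1 and bacterial EM7 promoters and ends in the CYC1 terminator. No yeast replication origin is annotated, which is consistent with the integrative use typical of pPICZ vectors, although the record does not describe how the plasmid is introduced.

The payload consists of two secreted human biologics under separate control, plus a synthetic regulator. Interferon alpha-2b (IFNA2) is fused to the S. cerevisiae α-factor secretion signal, which is cleaved by Kex2. It is expressed from the methanol-inducible AOX1 promoter with an AOX1 terminator. Recombinant human growth hormone (GH1) carries the same α-factor leader and sits downstream of a fragment of the Pichia GAP promoter, which the catalogue entry describes as a minimal promoter, again with an AOX1 terminator.

A second TEF1 promoter drives an open reading frame that contains an ERT2-type estrogen receptor ligand-binding domain fused to the VP64 activation domain. The region between that promoter and ERT2 is not annotated. It presumably encodes a DNA-binding module, with its binding sites lying upstream of the minimal GAP promoter, but the record does not state this. This layout suggests that growth hormone output depends on a hormone-responsive synthetic activator, while interferon responds to methanol, so that either protein could be selected from one strain. The short hits to CUP1, CyPet, CMV and groL1 are probably spurious matches. The construct comes from work on programmable point-of-care production of biologics.
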