Addgene plasmid #78984: PP363
Purpose: 255B. Promoter: scTEF1, minimal Promoter: GAP. Figure 5. Expresses rHGH and IFNa2b.
Depositing lab: Timothy Lu. Depositing organization: Massachusetts Institute of Technology. Publication: Synthetic biology and microbioreactor platforms for programmable production of biologics at the point-of-care. Perez-Pinera P, Han N, Cleto S, Cao J, Purcell O, Shah KA, Lee K, Ram R, Lu TK. Nat Commun. 2016 Jul 29;7:12211. doi: 10.1038/ncomms12211. PubMed 27470089.
Backbone
  Vector backbone: pPICZ A
  Vector type: Yeast Expression
  Selectable markers: Zeocin
Growth in bacteria
  Bacterial resistance: Bleocin (Zeocin), 50 μg/mL
  Growth temperature: 37°C
  Growth strain: DH5alpha
  Copy number: Unknown
Gene/Insert 1
  Gene/Insert name: rHGH
Gene/Insert 2
  Gene/Insert name: IFNa2b
Terms and licenses: Academic/Nonprofit Terms; Industry Terms: Not Available to Industry
How to cite: PP363 was a gift from Timothy Lu (Addgene plasmid # 78984 ; http://n2t.net/addgene:78984 ; RRID:Addgene_78984)
