>Addgene plasmid #78984 | PP363 | addgene partial sequence | sequence record 168278 | pRS414-R 5'-CACCTCTGACTTGAGCGTCG-3'
CAACGCGGCCTTTTTACGGTTCCTGGCCTTTTGCTGGCCTTTTGCTCACATGTCTCACTTAATCTTCTGT
ACTCTGAAGAGGAGTGGGAAATACCAAGAAAAACATCAAACTCGAATGATTTTCCCAAACCCCTACCACA
AGATATTCATCAGCTGCGAGATAGGCTGATCAGGAGCAAGCTCGTACGAGAAGAAACAAAATGACAAAAA
AAATCCTATACTATATAGGTTACAAATAAAAAAGTATCAAAAATGAAGCCTGCATCTCTCAGGCAAATGG
CATTCTGACATCCTCTTGATTAGAATCTAGCAAGACCGGTTCATTCTTTTGATCGCAATGACTCCTGCAG
GTTTGTACTCAAAGAAAAACTTCTCATAATTTCGGCTCTAACGACCTCCCAGGCGCAAGGTGAATACTTT
TTTTCTTTCAAGTACAAAGTAATTCTTTGAAAGTATTTTCTGACGGCCAGTATAGAGTCTTCATTCATTA
GGGGGGTTTCAGTAACACCCACTCCTTGAATTACGCAAGCCTCCAAATCGTTAAGCTGTTGATATAGTTC
AGTGTAAAATTTGTCCAAAAGGGTTTCGTCCCAGGCTGCTGAGGAATCTTTGGTTGAAAACAAGTTAAAT
ATTTGCTGTATCATCTCATGCAAAACAGGAATTGTTTCAGCTTTTT
