>Addgene plasmid #78984 | PP363 | addgene partial sequence | sequence record 168281 | pGAP-fwd 5'-gtccctatttcaatcaattgaa-3'
ATTTTTACTGCTGTTTTATTCGCAGCATCCTCCGCATTAGCTGCTCCAGTCAACACTACAACAGAAGATG
AAACGGCACAAATTCCGGCTGAAGCTGTCATCGGTTACTCAGATTTAGAAGGGGATTTCGATGTTGCTGT
TTTGCCATTTTCCAACAGCACAAATAACGGGTTATTGTTTATAAATACTACTATTGCCAGCATTGCTGCT
AAAGAAGAAGGGGTATCTCTCGAGAAGAGATTCCCAACCATTCCCTTATCTAGACTTTTTGACAACGCTA
TGCTCCGCGCCCATCGTCTGCACCAGCTGGCCTTTGACACCTACCAGGAGTTTGAAGAAGCCTATATCCC
AAAGGAACAGAAGTATTCATTCCTGCAGAACCCCCAGACCTCCCTCTGTTTCTCAGAGTCTATTCCGACA
CCCTCCAACAGGGAGGAAACACAACAGAAATCCAACCTAGAGCTGCTCCGCATCTCCCTGCTGCTCATCC
AGTCGTGGCTGGAGCCCGTGCAGTTCCTCAGGAGTGTCTTCGCCAACAGCCTGGTGTACGGCGCCTCTGA
CAGCAACGTCTATGACCTCCTAAAGGACCTAGAGGAAGGCATCCAAACGCTGATGGGGAGGCTGGAAGAT
GGCAGCCCCCGGACTGGGCAGATCTTCAAGCAGACCTACAGCAAGTTCGACACAAACTCACACAACGATG
ACGCACTACTCAAGAACTACGGGCTGCTCTACTGCTTCAGGAAGGACATGGACA
